Addgene plasmid #139829: pFUW-tetO-HOXB4
Purpose: doxycycline-inducible expression of Human HOXB4 in mammalian cells
Depositing lab: Filipe Pereira. Depositing organization: Lund University. Publication: Direct reprogramming of fibroblasts into antigen-presenting dendritic cells. Rosa FF, Pires CF, Kurochkin I, Ferreira AG, Gomes AM, Palma LG, Shaiv K, Solanas L, Azenha C, Papatsenko D, Schulz O, Reis e Sousa C, Pereira CF. Sci Immunol. 2018 Dec 7;3(30). pii: 3/30/eaau4292. doi: 10.1126/sciimmunol.aau4292. PubMed 30530727.
Backbone
  Vector backbone: pFUW-tetO
  Vector type: Mammalian Expression, Lentiviral
Growth in bacteria
  Bacterial resistance: Ampicillin, 100 μg/mL
  Growth temperature: 37°C
  Growth strain: NEB Stable
  Copy number: High Copy
Gene/Insert
  Gene/Insert name: HOXB4
  Species: H. sapiens (human)
  Insert size (bp): 756
  Mutation: R249P- Please see depositor comment below
  GenBank ID: NM_024014.4
  Entrez Gene: HOXA6 (a.k.a. HOX1, HOX1B, HOX1.2)
  Promoter: TRE-mCMV
  Cloning method: Restriction Enzyme; 5′ cloning site EcoRI (unknown if destroyed); 3′ cloning site EcoRI (unknown if destroyed)
  Sequencing primers: 5′ TCCACGCTGTTTTGACCTCC
Terms and licenses: Academic/Nonprofit Terms; Industry Terms: Not Available to Industry
Depositor comments: Depositor confirms point mutation in HOXB4 will not affect plasmid function.
How to cite: pFUW-tetO-HOXB4 was a gift from Filipe Pereira (Addgene plasmid # 139829 ; http://n2t.net/addgene:139829 ; RRID:Addgene_139829)
