[The description below was written by a language model from this plasmid's Addgene catalogue record and pLannotate feature annotations shown in this document.]
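Description:
pFUW-tetO-HOXB4 is a lentiviral transfer plasmid for doxycycline-inducible expression of human HOXB4 in mammalian cells, built on the pFUW-tetO backbone. It is propagated in E. coli through a high-copy ColE1/pUC-type origin with ampicillin selection (AmpR). An f1 origin is also present. Outside the viral region sits an SV40/EM7-driven BleoR cassette with an SV40 poly(A) signal, which could confer Zeocin resistance in transfected cells or bacteria but would not be carried in packaged virus.

The viral genome is transcribed from a CMV enhancer/promoter fused to a truncated HIV-1 5' LTR. It contains the Ψ packaging signal with a gag fragment, the RRE for Rev-dependent export, and the cPPT/CTS. The internal expression cassette places the roughly 750 bp HOXB4 coding sequence, cloned between EcoRI sites, under a tetracycline response element with seven tetO copies joined to a minimal CMV promoter. Transcription therefore requires a tetracycline-controlled transactivator supplied separately, since none is encoded here. A WPRE follows the insert to enhance transcript processing and expression. The cassette ends with a 3' LTR region, annotated as a truncated LTR preceded by a nef fragment, and a bGH poly(A) signal. No tag or reporter is annotated.

The insert carries an R249P substitution that the depositor states does not affect function. The catalogue's GenBank and Entrez links point to HOXA6, but the sequence annotation identifies the coding sequence as HOXB4. The plasmid comes from work on transcription-factor-mediated direct reprogramming of fibroblasts into antigen-presenting dendritic cells, where such vectors deliver candidate factors under inducible control.
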