Features (pLannotate 1.2.2; 32 found; start..end, strand, type, name):
    129..246     +  misc_feature   cPPT/CTS: central polypurine tract and central termination sequence of HIV-1
    303..573     +  protein_bind   tetracycline response element: contains seven copies of the tetracycline operator tetO tetracycline repressor TetR
    584..601     +  misc_feature   MCS (fragment): pUC18/19 multiple cloning site
    606..644     +  promoter       minimal CMV promoter: human cytomegalovirus (CMV) immediate early promoter
    744..1496    +  CDS            HOXB4: HXB4_HUMAN - Also known as HOX2F. Experimental evidence at protein level: Swiss-Prot protein existence level 1. Sequence-specific transcription factor which is part of a developmental regulatory system that provides cells with specific positional identities on the anterior-posterior axis. From Homo sapiens (Human).
   1498..1524    +  misc_feature   MCS (fragment): pBluescript multiple cloning site
   1524..2112    +  misc_feature   WPRE: woodchuck hepatitis virus posttranscriptional regulatory element
   2049..2630    +  CDS            nef (fragment): NEF_HV1H2 - Experimental evidence at protein level: Swiss-Prot protein existence level 1. Extracellular Nef protein targets CD4(+) T-lymphocytes for apoptosis by interacting with CXCR4 surface receptors. From Human immunodeficiency virus type 1 group M subtype B (isolate HXB2) (HIV-1).
   2637..2817    +  LTR            5' LTR (truncated): truncated 5' long terminal repeat (LTR) from HIV-1
   2849..3073    +  polyA_signal   bGH poly(A) signal: bovine growth hormone polyadenylation signal
   3077..3098    +  promoter       SV40 promoter (fragment): SV40 enhancer and early promoter
   3119..3547    +  rep_origin     f1 ori (sequence partly withheld): f1 bacteriophage origin of replication; arrow indicates direction of (+) strand synthesis
   3561..3890    +  promoter       SV40 promoter: SV40 enhancer and early promoter
   3938..3985    +  promoter       EM7 promoter: synthetic bacterial promoter&nbsp
   4004..4378    +  CDS            BleoR: antibiotic-binding protein; Sh ble from Streptoalloteichus hindustanus; confers resistance to bleomycin, phleomycin, and Zeocin™
   4388..4513    +  CDS            ble (fragment): BLE_KLEPN - Experimental evidence at protein level: Swiss-Prot protein existence level 1. Binding protein with a strong affinity to the bleomycin family of antibiotics. Binds to CL990; an antimitotic-antibiotic compound. From Klebsiella pneumoniae.
   4508..4629    +  polyA_signal   SV40 poly(A) signal: SV40 polyadenylation signal
   4702..4718    -  protein_bind   lac operator: The lac repressor binds to the lac operator to inhibit transcription in E. coli. This inhibition can be relieved by adding lactose or isopropyl-β-D-thiogalactopyranoside (IPTG). lac repressor encoded by lacI
   4726..4756    -  promoter       lac promoter: promoter for the E. coli lac operon
   4771..4792    -  protein_bind   CAP binding site: CAP binding activates transcription in the presence of cAMP. E. coli catabolite activator protein
   4805..4897    -  CDS            lacI (fragment): lac repressor; lacI; The lac repressor binds to the lac operator to inhibit transcription in E. coli. This inhibition can be relieved by adding lactose or isopropyl-β-D-thiogalactopyranoside (IPTG).
   5080..5668    -  rep_origin     ori: high-copy-number ColE1/pMB1/pBR322/pUC origin of replication
   5839..6699    -  CDS            AmpR: β-lactamase; bla; confers resistance to ampicillin, carbenicillin, and related antibiotics
   6700..6804    -  promoter       AmpR promoter: bla
   6863..6915    -  misc_feature   bom (fragment): basis of mobility region from pBR322
   7070..7449    +  enhancer       CMV enhancer: human cytomegalovirus immediate early enhancer
   7450..7649    +  promoter       CMV promoter: human cytomegalovirus (CMV) immediate early promoter
   7667..7847    +  LTR            5' LTR (truncated): truncated 5' long terminal repeat (LTR) from HIV-1
   7894..8019    +  misc_feature   HIV-1 Ψ: packaging signal of human immunodeficiency virus type 1
   8003..8366    +  CDS            HIV-1 gag (fragment): gag protein from human immunodeficiency virus 1; gag
   8512..8745    +  misc_feature   RRE: The Rev response element (RRE) of HIV-1 allows for Rev-dependent mRNA export from the nucleus to the cytoplasm.
   9122..79      +  CDS            Rev (fragment) (across the origin): human immunodeficiency virus 1 (HIV-1) Rev protein; rev; enhances nuclear export of unspliced and incompletely spliced viral mRNAs
>Addgene plasmid #139829 | pFUW-tetO-HOXB4 | addgene full sequence | sequence record 292070 | Addgene NGS Result
GACCCGACAGGCCCGAAGGAATAGAAGAAGAAGGTGGAGAGAGAGACAGAGACAGATCCATTCGATTAGT
GAACGGATCGGCACTGCGTGCGCCAATTCTGCAGACAAATGGCAGTATTCATCCACAATTTTAAAAGAAA
AGGGGGGATTGGGGGGTACAGTGCAGGGGAAAGAATAGTAGACATAATAGCAACAGACATACAAACTAAA
GAATTACAAAAACAAATTACAAAAATTCAAAATTTTCGGGTTTATTACAGGGACAGCAGAGATCCAGTTT
GGTTAGATCTCGAGTTTACCACTCCCTATCAGTGATAGAGAAAAGTGAAAGTCGAGTTTACCACTCCCTA
TCAGTGATAGAGAAAAGTGAAAGTCGAGTTTACCACTCCCTATCAGTGATAGAGAAAAGTGAAAGTCGAG
TTTACCACTCCCTATCAGTGATAGAGAAAAGTGAAAGTCGAGTTTACCACTCCCTATCAGTGATAGAGAA
AAGTGAAAGTCGAGTTTACCACTCCCTATCAGTGATAGAGAAAAGTGAAAGTCGAGTTTACCACTCCCTA
TCAGTGATAGAGAAAAGTGAAAGTCGAGCTCGGTACCCGGGTCGAGGTAGGCGTGTACGGTGGGAGGCCT
ATATAAGCAGAGCTCGTTTAGTGAACCGTCAGATCGCCTGGAGACGCCATCCACGCTGTTTTGACCTCCA
TAGAAGACACCGGGACCGATCCAGCCTCCGCGGCCCCGAATTCATGGCTATGAGTTCCTTTTTGATCAAC
TCAAACTATGTCGACCCCAAGTTCCCTCCATGCGAGGAATATTCACAGAGCGATTACCTACCCAGCGACC
ACTCGCCCGGGTACTACGCCGGCGGCCAGAGGCGAGAGAGCAGCTTCCAGCCGGAGGCGGGCTTCGGGCG
GCGCGCGGCGTGCACCGTGCAGCGCTACGCGGCCTGCCGGGACCCTGGGCCCCCGCCGCCTCCGCCACCA
CCCCCGCCGCCCCCGCCACCGCCCGGTCTGTCCCCTCGGGCTCCTGCGCCGCCACCCGCCGGGGCCCTCC
TCCCGGAGCCCGGCCAGCGCTGCGAGGCGGTCAGCAGCAGCCCCCCGCCGCCTCCCTGCGCCCAGAACCC
CCTGCACCCCAGCCCGTCCCACTCCGCGTGCAAAGAGCCCGTCGTCTACCCCTGGATGCGCAAAGTTCAC
GTGAGCACGGTAAACCCCAATTACGCCGGCGGGGAGCCCAAGCGCTCTCGGACCGCCTACACGCGCCAGC
AGGTCTTGGAGCTGGAGAAGGAATTTCACTACAACCGCTACCTGACACGGCGCCGGAGGGTGGAGATCGC
CCACGCGCTCTGCCTCTCCGAGCGCCAGATCAAGATCTGGTTCCAGAACCGGCGCATGAAGTGGAAAAAA
GACCACAAGTTGCCCAACACCAAGATCCGCTCGGGTGGTGCGGCAGGCTCAGCCGGAGGGCCCCCTGGCC
GGCCCAATGGAGGCCCCCCTGCGCTCTAGGAATTCGATATCAAGCTTATCGATAATCAACCTCTGGATTA
CAAAATTTGTGAAAGATTGACTGGTATTCTTAACTATGTTGCTCCTTTTACGCTATGTGGATACGCTGCT
TTAATGCCTTTGTATCATGCTATTGCTTCCCGTATGGCTTTCATTTTCTCCTCCTTGTATAAATCCTGGT
TGCTGTCTCTTTATGAGGAGTTGTGGCCCGTTGTCAGGCAACGTGGCGTGGTGTGCACTGTGTTTGCTGA
CGCAACCCCCACTGGTTGGGGCATTGCCACCACCTGTCAGCTCCTTTCCGGGACTTTCGCTTTCCCCCTC
CCTATTGCCACGGCGGAACTCATCGCCGCCTGCCTTGCCCGCTGCTGGACAGGGGCTCGGCTGTTGGGCA
CTGACAATTCCGTGGTGTTGTCGGGGAAATCATCGTCCTTTCCTTGGCTGCTCGCCTGTGTTGCCACCTG
GATTCTGCGCGGGACGTCCTTCTGCTACGTCCCTTCGGCCCTCAATCCAGCGGACCTTCCTTCCCGCGGC
CTGCTGCCGGCTCTGCGGCCTCTTCCGCGTCTTCGCCTTCGCCCTCAGACGAGTCGGATCTCCCTTTGGG
CCGCCTCCCCGCATCGATACCGTCGACCTCGAGACCTAGAAAAACATGGAGCAATCACAAGTAGCAATAC
AGCAGCTACCAATGCTGATTGTGCCTGGCTAGAAGCACAAGAGGAGGAGGAGGTGGGTTTTCCAGTCACA
CCTCAGGTACCTTTAAGACCAATGACTTACAAGGCAGCTGTAGATCTTAGCCACTTTTTAAAAGAAAAGG
GGGGACTGGAAGGGCTAATTCACTCCCAACGAAGACAAGATATCCTTGATCTGTGGATCTACCACACACA
AGGCTACTTCCCTGATTGGCAGAACTACACACCAGGGCCAGGGATCAGATATCCACTGACCTTTGGATGG
TGCTACAAGCTAGTACCAGTTGAGCAAGAGAAGGTAGAAGAAGCCAATGAAGGAGAGAACACCCGCTTGT
TACACCCTGTGAGCCTGCATGGGATGGATGACCCGGAGAGAGAAGTATTAGAGTGGAGGTTTGACAGCCG
CCTAGCATTTCATCACATGGCCCGAGAGCTGCATCCGGACTGTACTGGGTCTCTCTGGTTAGACCAGATC
TGAGCCTGGGAGCTCTCTGGCTAACTAGGGAACCCACTGCTTAAGCCTCAATAAAGCTTGCCTTGAGTGC
TTCAAGTAGTGTGTGCCCGTCTGTTGTGTGACTCTGGTAACTAGAGATCCCTCAGACCCTTTTAGTCAGT
GTGGAAAATCTCTAGCAGGGCCCGTTTAAACCCGCTGATCAGCCTCGACTGTGCCTTCTAGTTGCCAGCC
ATCTGTTGTTTGCCCCTCCCCCGTGCCTTCCTTGACCCTGGAAGGTGCCACTCCCACTGTCCTTTCCTAA
TAAAATGAGGAAATTGCATCGCATTGTCTGAGTAGGTGTCATTCTATTCTGGGGGGTGGGGTGGGGCAGG
ACAGCAAGGGGGAGGATTGGGAAGACAATAGCAGGCATGCTGGGGATGCGGTGGGCTCTATGGCTTCTGA
GGCGGAAAGAACCAGCTGGGGCTCTAGGGGGTATCCCC
[124 nt withheld, positions 3119-3242]
C
[91 nt withheld, positions 3244-3334]
A
[49 nt withheld, positions 3336-3384]
CCTTTGACGTTGGAGTCCACGTTCTTT
[37 nt withheld, positions 3412-3448]
ACCCTATCTCGGTCTATTCTTTTGATTTATAAGGGATTTTGCCGATTTCGGCCTATTGGTTAAAAAATGA
GCTGATTTAACAAAAATTTAACGCGAATTAATTCTGTGGAATGTGTGTCAGTTAGGGTGTGGAAAGTCCC
CAGGCTCCCCAGCAGGCAGAAGTATGCAAAGCATGCATCTCAATTAGTCAGCAACCAGGTGTGGAAAGTC
CCCAGGCTCCCCAGCAGGCAGAAGTATGCAAAGCATGCATCTCAATTAGTCAGCAACCATAGTCCCGCCC
CTAACTCCGCCCATCCCGCCCCTAACTCCGCCCAGTTCCGCCCATTCTCCGCCCCATGGCTGACTAATTT
TTTTTATTTATGCAGAGGCCGAGGCCGCCTCTGCCTCTGAGCTATTCCAGAAGTAGTGAGGAGGCTTTTT
TGGAGGCCTAGGCTTTTGCAAAAAGCTCCCGGGAGCTTGTATATCCATTTTCGGATCTGATCAGCACGTG
TTGACAATTAATCATCGGCATAGTATATCGGCATAGTATAATACGACAAGGTGAGGAACTAAACCATGGC
CAAGTTGACCAGTGCCGTTCCGGTGCTCACCGCGCGCGACGTCGCCGGAGCGGTCGAGTTCTGGACCGAC
CGGCTCGGGTTCTCCCGGGACTTCGTGGAGGACGACTTCGCCGGTGTGGTCCGGGACGACGTGACCCTGT
TCATCAGCGCGGTCCAGGACCAGGTGGTGCCGGACAACACCCTGGCCTGGGTGTGGGTGCGCGGCCTGGA
CGAGCTGTACGCCGAGTGGTCGGAGGTCGTGTCCACGAACTTCCGGGACGCCTCCGGGCCGGCCATGACC
GAGATCGGCGAGCAGCCGTGGGGGCGGGAGTTCGCCCTGCGCGACCCGGCCGGCAACTGCGTGCACTTCG
TGGCCGAGGAGCAGGACTGACACGTGCTACGAGATTTCGATTCCACCGCCGCCTTCTATGAAAGGTTGGG
CTTCGGAATCGTTTTCCGGGACGCCGGCTGGATGATCCTCCAGCGCGGGGATCTCATGCTGGAGTTCTTC
GCCCACCCCAACTTGTTTATTGCAGCTTATAATGGTTACAAATAAAGCAATAGCATCACAAATTTCACAA
ATAAAGCATTTTTTTCACTGCATTCTAGTTGTGGTTTGTCCAAACTCATCAATGTATCTTATCATGTCTG
TATACCGTCGACCTCTAGCTAGAGCTTGGCGTAATCATGGTCATAGCTGTTTCCTGTGTGAAATTGTTAT
CCGCTCACAATTCCACACAACATACGAGCCGGAAGCATAAAGTGTAAAGCCTGGGGTGCCTAATGAGTGA
GCTAACTCACATTAATTGCGTTGCGCTCACTGCCCGCTTTCCAGTCGGGAAACCTGTCGTGCCAGCTGCA
TTAATGAATCGGCCAACGCGCGGGGAGAGGCGGTTTGCGTATTGGGCGCTCTTCCGCTTCCTCGCTCACT
GACTCGCTGCGCTCGGTCGTTCGGCTGCGGCGAGCGGTATCAGCTCACTCAAAGGCGGTAATACGGTTAT
CCACAGAATCAGGGGATAACGCAGGAAAGAACATGTGAGCAAAAGGCCAGCAAAAGGCCAGGAACCGTAA
AAAGGCCGCGTTGCTGGCGTTTTTCCATAGGCTCCGCCCCCCTGACGAGCATCACAAAAATCGACGCTCA
AGTCAGAGGTGGCGAAACCCGACAGGACTATAAAGATACCAGGCGTTTCCCCCTGGAAGCTCCCTCGTGC
GCTCTCCTGTTCCGACCCTGCCGCTTACCGGATACCTGTCCGCCTTTCTCCCTTCGGGAAGCGTGGCGCT
TTCTCATAGCTCACGCTGTAGGTATCTCAGTTCGGTGTAGGTCGTTCGCTCCAAGCTGGGCTGTGTGCAC
GAACCCCCCGTTCAGCCCGACCGCTGCGCCTTATCCGGTAACTATCGTCTTGAGTCCAACCCGGTAAGAC
ACGACTTATCGCCACTGGCAGCAGCCACTGGTAACAGGATTAGCAGAGCGAGGTATGTAGGCGGTGCTAC
AGAGTTCTTGAAGTGGTGGCCTAACTACGGCTACACTAGAAGAACAGTATTTGGTATCTGCGCTCTGCTG
AAGCCAGTTACCTTCGGAAAAAGAGTTGGTAGCTCTTGATCCGGCAAACAAACCACCGCTGGTAGCGGTG
GTTTTTTTGTTTGCAAGCAGCAGATTACGCGCAGAAAAAAAGGATCTCAAGAAGATCCTTTGATCTTTTC
TACGGGGTCTGACGCTCAGTGGAACGAAAACTCACGTTAAGGGATTTTGGTCATGAGATTATCAAAAAGG
ATCTTCACCTAGATCCTTTTAAATTAAAAATGAAGTTTTAAATCAATCTAAAGTATATATGAGTAAACTT
GGTCTGACAGTTACCAATGCTTAATCAGTGAGGCACCTATCTCAGCGATCTGTCTATTTCGTTCATCCAT
AGTTGCCTGACTCCCCGTCGTGTAGATAACTACGATACGGGAGGGCTTACCATCTGGCCCCAGTGCTGCA
ATGATACCGCGAGACCCACGCTCACCGGCTCCAGATTTATCAGCAATAAACCAGCCAGCCGGAAGGGCCG
AGCGCAGAAGTGGTCCTGCAACTTTATCCGCCTCCATCCAGTCTATTAATTGTTGCCGGGAAGCTAGAGT
AAGTAGTTCGCCAGTTAATAGTTTGCGCAACGTTGTTGCCATTGCTACAGGCATCGTGGTGTCACGCTCG
TCGTTTGGTATGGCTTCATTCAGCTCCGGTTCCCAACGATCAAGGCGAGTTACATGATCCCCCATGTTGT
GCAAAAAAGCGGTTAGCTCCTTCGGTCCTCCGATCGTTGTCAGAAGTAAGTTGGCCGCAGTGTTATCACT
CATGGTTATGGCAGCACTGCATAATTCTCTTACTGTCATGCCATCCGTAAGATGCTTTTCTGTGACTGGT
GAGTACTCAACCAAGTCATTCTGAGAATAGTGTATGCGGCGACCGAGTTGCTCTTGCCCGGCGTCAATAC
GGGATAATACCGCGCCACATAGCAGAACTTTAAAAGTGCTCATCATTGGAAAACGTTCTTCGGGGCGAAA
ACTCTCAAGGATCTTACCGCTGTTGAGATCCAGTTCGATGTAACCCACTCGTGCACCCAACTGATCTTCA
GCATCTTTTACTTTCACCAGCGTTTCTGGGTGAGCAAAAACAGGAAGGCAAAATGCCGCAAAAAAGGGAA
TAAGGGCGACACGGAAATGTTGAATACTCATACTCTTCCTTTTTCAATATTATTGAAGCATTTATCAGGG
TTATTGTCTCATGAGCGGATACATATTTGAATGTATTTAGAAAAATAAACAAATAGGGGTTCCGCGCACA
TTTCCCCGAAAAGTGCCACCTGACGTCGACGGATCGGGAGATCTCCCGATCCCCTATGGTGCACTCTCAG
TACAATCTGCTCTGATGCCGCATAGTTAAGCCAGTATCTGCTCCCTGCTTGTGTGTTGGAGGTCGCTGAG
TAGTGCGCGAGCAAAATTTAAGCTACAACAAGGCAAGGCTTGACCGACAATTGCATGAAGAATCTGCTTA
GGGTTAGGCGTTTTGCGCTGCTTCGCGATGTACGGGCCAGATATACGCGTTGACATTGATTATTGACTAG
TTATTAATAGTAATCAATTACGGGGTCATTAGTTCATAGCCCATATATGGAGTTCCGCGTTACATAACTT
ACGGTAAATGGCCCGCCTGGCTGACCGCCCAACGACCCCCGCCCATTGACGTCAATAATGACGTATGTTC
CCATAGTAACGCCAATAGGGACTTTCCATTGACGTCAATGGGTGGAGTATTTACGGTAAACTGCCCACTT
GGCAGTACATCAAGTGTATCATATGCCAAGTACGCCCCCTATTGACGTCAATGACGGTAAATGGCCCGCC
TGGCATTATGCCCAGTACATGACCTTATGGGACTTTCCTACTTGGCAGTACATCTACGTATTAGTCATCG
CTATTACCATGGTGATGCGGTTTTGGCAGTACATCAATGGGCGTGGATAGCGGTTTGACTCACGGGGATT
TCCAAGTCTCCACCCCATTGACGTCAATGGGAGTTTGTTTTGGCACCAAAATCAACGGGACTTTCCAAAA
TGTCGTAACAACTCCGCCCCATTGACGCAAATGGGCGGTAGGCGTGTACGGTGGGAGGTCTATATAAGCA
GCGCGTTTTGCCTGTACTGGGTCTCTCTGGTTAGACCAGATCTGAGCCTGGGAGCTCTCTGGCTAACTAG
GGAACCCACTGCTTAAGCCTCAATAAAGCTTGCCTTGAGTGCTTCAAGTAGTGTGTGCCCGTCTGTTGTG
TGACTCTGGTAACTAGAGATCCCTCAGACCCTTTTAGTCAGTGTGGAAAATCTCTAGCAGTGGCGCCCGA
ACAGGGACTTGAAAGCGAAAGGGAAACCAGAGGAGCTCTCTCGACGCAGGACTCGGCTTGCTGAAGCGCG
CACGGCAAGAGGCGAGGGGCGGCGACTGGTGAGTACGCCAAAAATTTTGACTAGCGGAGGCTAGAAGGAG
AGAGATGGGTGCGAGAGCGTCAGTATTAAGCGGGGGAGAATTAGATCGCGATGGGAAAAAATTCGGTTAA
GGCCAGGGGGAAAGAAAAAATATAAATTAAAACATATAGTATGGGCAAGCAGGGAGCTAGAACGATTCGC
AGTTAATCCTGGCCTGTTAGAAACATCAGAAGGCTGTAGACAAATACTGGGACAGCTACAACCATCCCTT
CAGACAGGATCAGAAGAACTTAGATCATTATATAATACAGTAGCAACCCTCTATTGTGTGCATCAAAGGA
TAGAGATAAAAGACACCAAGGAAGCTTTAGACAAGATAGAGGAAGAGCAAAACAAAAGTAAGACCACCGC
ACAGCAAGCGGCCGCTGATCTTCAGACCTGGAGGAGGAGATATGAGGGACAATTGGAGAAGTGAATTATA
TAAATATAAAGTAGTAAAAATTGAACCATTAGGAGTAGCACCCACCAAGGCAAAGAGAAGAGTGGTGCAG
AGAGAAAAAAGAGCAGTGGGAATAGGAGCTTTGTTCCTTGGGTTCTTGGGAGCAGCAGGAAGCACTATGG
GCGCAGCGTCAATGACGCTGACGGTACAGGCCAGACAATTATTGTCTGGTATAGTGCAGCAGCAGAACAA
TTTGCTGAGGGCTATTGAGGCGCAACAGCATCTGTTGCAACTCACAGTCTGGGGCATCAAGCAGCTCCAG
GCAAGAATCCTGGCTGTGGAAAGATACCTAAAGGATCAACAGCTCCTGGGGATTTGGGGTTGCTCTGGAA
AACTCATTTGCACCACTGCTGTGCCTTGGAATGCTAGTTGGAGTAATAAATCTCTGGAACAGATTTGGAA
TCACACGACCTGGATGGAGTGGGACAGAGAAATTAACAATTACACAAGCTTAATACACTCCTTAATTGAA
GAATCGCAAAACCAGCAAGAAAAGAATGAACAAGAATTATTGGAATTAGATAAATGGGCAAGTTTGTGGA
ATTGGTTTAACATAACAAATTGGCTGTGGTATATAAAATTATTCATAATGATAGTAGGAGGCTTGGTAGG
TTTAAGAATAGTTTTTGCTGTACTTTCTATAGTGAATAGAGTTAGGCAGGGATATTCACCATTATCGTTT
CAGACCCACCTCCCAACCCCGAGGG
